Addgene plasmid #236100: pcDNA3-Lyso-ExRai-CKAR2
Purpose: Enhanced excitation-ratiometric biosensor for monitoring Protein Kinase C activity in living cells, targeted to lysosome surface.
Depositing lab: Jin Zhang. Depositing organization: University of California, San Diego (UCSD). Publication: Sensitive fluorescent biosensor reveals differential subcellular regulation of PKC. Su Q, Zhang J, Lin W, Zhang JF, Newton AC, Mehta S, Yang J, Zhang J. Nat Chem Biol. 2024 Oct 11. doi: 10.1038/s41589-024-01758-3. PubMed 39394268.
Backbone
  Vector backbone: pcDNA3
  Backbone manufacturer: Invitrogen
  Backbone size w/o insert (bp): 5418
  Total vector size (bp): 7926
  Vector type: Mammalian Expression
  Selectable markers: Neomycin (select with G418)
Growth in bacteria
  Bacterial resistance: Ampicillin, 100 μg/mL
  Growth temperature: 37°C
  Growth strain: DH5alpha
  Copy number: High Copy
Gene/Insert
  Gene/Insert name: LAMP1-ExRai-CKAR2
  Species: H. sapiens (human), Synthetic
  Insert size (bp): 2508
  Entrez Gene: LAMP1 (a.k.a. CD107a, LAMPA, LGP120)
  Promoter: CMV
  Tag / fusion protein: Full-length LAMP1 (N terminal on insert)
  Cloning method: Restriction Enzyme; 5′ cloning site HindIII (not destroyed); 3′ cloning site EcoRI (not destroyed)
  Sequencing primers: 5′ CMV forward; 3′ BGH reverse
Terms and licenses: Academic/Nonprofit Terms; Industry Terms: Not Available to Industry
How to cite: pcDNA3-Lyso-ExRai-CKAR2 was a gift from Jin Zhang (Addgene plasmid # 236100 ; http://n2t.net/addgene:236100 ; RRID:Addgene_236100)
