[The description below was written by a language model from this plasmid's Addgene catalogue record and pLannotate feature annotations shown in this document.]
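Description:
pcDNA3-Lyso-ExRai-CKAR2 is a mammalian expression plasmid of about 7.9 kb, built on the pcDNA3 backbone, that encodes a lysosome-targeted, genetically encoded fluorescent biosensor for protein kinase C (PKC) activity. It is propagated in E. coli through a high-copy ColE1/pUC-type origin with ampicillin selection (AmpR under its own bla promoter). An f1 origin is also present. For mammalian cells, an SV40 promoter drives the neomycin phosphotransferase gene followed by an SV40 poly(A) signal, which allows G418 selection of stable transfectants.

The roughly 2.5 kb insert, cloned between HindIII and EcoRI, is expressed from the CMV immediate-early enhancer/promoter and terminated by the bGH polyadenylation signal. Flanking T7 and SP6 promoters come from the backbone. The open reading frame begins with full-length human LAMP1, a lysosomal membrane glycoprotein that anchors the fused sensor at the lysosome surface. Downstream, the annotation detects an EGFP-derived coding region followed by a fragment matching yeast Rad53. The Rad53 fragment most likely corresponds to a phosphoamino-acid-binding FHA domain of the type commonly used in kinase activity reporters, although the record does not name the domain or annotate the PKC substrate sequence. In sensors of this design, phosphorylation by the kinase promotes binding between the substrate and the phospho-binding domain, which changes the fluorescent protein's excitation spectrum. Activity is then read as a ratio of emission at two excitation wavelengths.

The construct is intended for live-cell imaging of PKC signalling specifically at lysosomes, so that it can be compared with PKC regulation in other subcellular compartments. Short annotated fragments such as the HIV-1 LTR, ble and lacI matches are probably backbone remnants or incidental hits rather than functional elements.
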