Features (pLannotate 1.2.2; 23 found; start..end, strand, type, name):
     28..80      -  misc_feature   bom (fragment): basis of mobility region from pBR322
    235..614     +  enhancer       CMV enhancer: human cytomegalovirus immediate early enhancer
    615..818     +  promoter       CMV promoter: human cytomegalovirus (CMV) immediate early promoter
    814..847     +  LTR            5' LTR (truncated) (fragment): truncated 5' long terminal repeat (LTR) from HIV-1
    863..881     +  promoter       T7 promoter: promoter for bacteriophage T7 RNA polymerase
    907..2157    +  CDS            LAMP1: human lysosome-associated membrane glycoprotein 1
   2260..2982    +  CDS            cEGFP: cEGFP is a basic (constitutively fluorescent) green fluorescent protein published in 2008, derived from Aequorea victoria.
   2992..3414    +  CDS            RAD53 (fragment): RAD53_YEAST - Also known as MEC2, SAD1, SPK1. Experimental evidence at protein level: Swiss-Prot protein existence level 1. Controls S-phase checkpoint as well as G1 and G2 DNA damage checkpoints. Phosphorylates proteins on serine, threonine, and tyrosine. Prevents entry into anaphase and mitotic exit after DNA damage via regulation of the Polo kinase CDC5. Seems to be involved in the phosphorylation of RPH1. From Saccharomyces cerevisiae (strain ATCC 204508 / S288c) (Baker's yeast).
   3478..3496    -  promoter       SP6 promoter: promoter for bacteriophage SP6 RNA polymerase
   3522..3746    +  polyA_signal   bGH poly(A) signal: bovine growth hormone polyadenylation signal
   3750..3771    +  promoter       SV40 promoter (fragment): SV40 enhancer and early promoter
   3792..4220    +  rep_origin     f1 ori (sequence partly withheld): f1 bacteriophage origin of replication; arrow indicates direction of (+) strand synthesis
   4234..4563    +  promoter       SV40 promoter: SV40 enhancer and early promoter
   4630..5421    +  CDS            neo: KKA2_KLEPN - Also known as kan, nptII. Experimental evidence at protein level: Swiss-Prot protein existence level 1. Resistance to kanamycin, neomycin, paromomycin, ribostamycin, butirosin and gentamicin B. From Klebsiella pneumoniae.
   5445..5603    +  CDS            ble (fragment): BLE_KLEPN - Experimental evidence at protein level: Swiss-Prot protein existence level 1. Binding protein with a strong affinity to the bleomycin family of antibiotics. Binds to CL990; an antimitotic-antibiotic compound. From Klebsiella pneumoniae.
   5598..5719    +  polyA_signal   SV40 poly(A) signal: SV40 polyadenylation signal
   5792..5808    -  protein_bind   lac operator: The lac repressor binds to the lac operator to inhibit transcription in E. coli. This inhibition can be relieved by adding lactose or isopropyl-β-D-thiogalactopyranoside (IPTG). lac repressor encoded by lacI
   5816..5846    -  promoter       lac promoter: promoter for the E. coli lac operon
   5861..5882    -  protein_bind   CAP binding site: CAP binding activates transcription in the presence of cAMP. E. coli catabolite activator protein
   5895..5987    -  CDS            lacI (fragment): lac repressor; lacI; The lac repressor binds to the lac operator to inhibit transcription in E. coli. This inhibition can be relieved by adding lactose or isopropyl-β-D-thiogalactopyranoside (IPTG).
   6170..6758    -  rep_origin     ori: high-copy-number ColE1/pMB1/pBR322/pUC origin of replication
   6929..7789    -  CDS            AmpR: β-lactamase; bla; confers resistance to ampicillin, carbenicillin, and related antibiotics
   7790..7894    -  promoter       AmpR promoter: bla
>Addgene plasmid #236100 | pcDNA3-Lyso-ExRai-CKAR2 | addgene full sequence | sequence record 473748 | Addgene NGS Result
GACGGATCGGGAGATCTCCCGATCCCCTATGGTGCACTCTCAGTACAATCTGCTCTGATGCCGCATAGTT
AAGCCAGTATCTGCTCCCTGCTTGTGTGTTGGAGGTCGCTGAGTAGTGCGCGAGCAAAATTTAAGCTACA
ACAAGGCAAGGCTTGACCGACAATTGCATGAAGAATCTGCTTAGGGTTAGGCGTTTTGCGCTGCTTCGCG
ATGTACGGGCCAGATATACGCGTTGACATTGATTATTGACTAGTTATTAATAGTAATCAATTACGGGGTC
ATTAGTTCATAGCCCATATATGGAGTTCCGCGTTACATAACTTACGGTAAATGGCCCGCCTGGCTGACCG
CCCAACGACCCCCGCCCATTGACGTCAATAATGACGTATGTTCCCATAGTAACGCCAATAGGGACTTTCC
ATTGACGTCAATGGGTGGAGTATTTACGGTAAACTGCCCACTTGGCAGTACATCAAGTGTATCATATGCC
AAGTACGCCCCCTATTGACGTCAATGACGGTAAATGGCCCGCCTGGCATTATGCCCAGTACATGACCTTA
TGGGACTTTCCTACTTGGCAGTACATCTACGTATTAGTCATCGCTATTACCATGGTGATGCGGTTTTGGC
AGTACATCAATGGGCGTGGATAGCGGTTTGACTCACGGGGATTTCCAAGTCTCCACCCCATTGACGTCAA
TGGGAGTTTGTTTTGGCACCAAAATCAACGGGACTTTCCAAAATGTCGTAACAACTCCGCCCCATTGACG
CAAATGGGCGGTAGGCGTGTACGGTGGGAGGTCTATATAAGCAGAGCTCTCTGGCTAACTAGAGAACCCA
CTGCTTACTGGCTTATCGAAATTAATACGACTCACTATAGGGAGACCCAAGCTTGCGGCCGCCACCATGG
CGGCGCCCGGCAGCGCCCGGCGACCCCTGCTGCTGCTACTGCTGTTGCTGCTGCTCGGCCTCATGCATTG
TGCGTCAGCAGCAATGTTTATGGTGAAAAATGGCAACGGGACCGCGTGCATAATGGCCAACTTCTCTGCT
GCCTTCTCAGTGAACTACGACACCAAGAGTGGCCCTAAGAACATGACCTTTGACCTGCCATCAGATGCCA
CAGTGGTGCTCAACCGCAGCTCCTGTGGAAAAGAGAACACTTCTGACCCCAGTCTCGTGATTGCTTTTGG
AAGAGGACATACACTCACTCTCAATTTCACGAGAAATGCAACACGTTACAGCGTCCAGCTCATGAGTTTT
GCTTATAACTTGTCAGACACACACCTTTTCCCCAATGCGAGCTCCAAAGAAATCAAGACTGTGGAATCTA
TAACTGACATCAGGGCAGATATAGATAAAAAATACAGATGTGTTAGTGGCACCCAGGTCCACATGAACAA
CGTGACCGTAACGCCCCATGATGCCACCATCCAGGCGTACCTTTCCAACAGCAGCTTCAGCAGGGGAGAG
ACACGCTGTGAACAAGACAGGCCTTCCCCAACCACAGCGCCCCCTGCGCCACCCAGCCCCTCGCCCTCAC
CCGTGCCCAAGAGCCCCTCTGTGGACAAGTACAACGTGAGCGGCACCAACGGGACCTGCCTGCTGGCCAG
CATGGGGCTGCAGCTGAACCTCACCTATGAGAGGAAGGACAACACGACGGTGACAAGGCTTCTCAACATC
AACCCCAACAAGACCTCGGCCAGCGGGAGCTGCGGCGCCCACCTGGTGACTCTGGAGCTGCACAGCGAGG
GCACCACCGTCCTGCTCTTCCAGTTCGGGATGAATGCAAGTTCTAGCCGGTTTTTCCTACAAGGAATCCA
GTTGAATACAATTCTTCCTGACGCCAGAGACCCTGCCTTTAAAGCTGCCAACGGCTCCCTGCGAGCGCTG
CAGGCCACAGTCGGCAATTCCTACAAGTGCAACGCGGAGGAGCACGTCCGTGTCACGAAGGCGTTTTCAG
TCAATATATTCAAAGTGTGGGTCCAGGCTTTCAAGGTGGAAGGTGGCCAGTTTGGCTCTGTGGAGGAGTG
TCTGCTGGACGAGAACAGCATGCTGATCCCCATCGCTGTGGGTGGTGCCCTGGCGGGGCTGGTCCTCATC
GTCCTCATCGCCTACCTCGTCGGCAGGAAGAGGAGTCACGCAGGCTACCAGACTATCGGTGGTGGCGGTG
GTGCGGATCCCATGCGATTCAGAAGATTCCAGACGTTGAAGGACAAGGCTAAGGCTGGCGGCACCGGCGG
CAGCGAGCTCAGCAGCTACAACGTCTATATCAAGGCCGACAAGCAGAAGAACGGCATCAAGGCGAACTTC
AAGATCCGCCACAACATCGAGGACGGCGGCGTGCAGCTCGCCTACCACTACCAGCAGAACACCCCCATCG
GCGACGGCCCCGTGCTGCTGCCCGACAACCACTACCTGAGCGTGCAGTCCAAACTTTCGAAAGACCCCAA
CGAGAAGCGCGATCACATGGTCCTGCTGGAGTTCGTGACCGCCGCCGGGATCACTCTCGGCATGGACGAG
CTGTACAAGGGCGGTACCGGAGGGAGCATGGTGAGCAAGGGCGAGGAGCTGTTCACCGGGGTGGTGCCCA
TCCTGGTCGAGCTGGACGGCGACGTAAACGGCCACAAGTTCAGCGTGTCCGGCGAGGGTGAGGGCGATGC
CACCTACGGCAAGCTGACCCTGAAGTTCATCTGCACCACCGGCAAGCTGCCCGTGCCCTGGCCCACCCTC
GTGACCACCCTGACCTACGGCGTGCAGTGCTTCAGCCGCTACCCCGACCACATGAAGCAGCACGACTTCT
TCAAGTCCGCCATGCCCGAAGGCTACATCCAGGAGCGCACCATCTTCTTCAAGGACGACGGCAACTACAA
GACCCGCGCCGAGGTGAAGTTCGAGGGCGACACCCTGGTGAACCGCATCGAGCTGAAGGGCATCGACTTC
AAGGAGGACGGCAACATCCTGGGGCACAAGCTGGAGTACAACATCTCCCATAAGTTTTCTCAAGAACAGA
TCGGCGAAAACATTGTGTGCAGGGTCATTTGTACCACGGGTCAAATTCCCATCCGAGATTTGTCAGCTGA
TATTTCACAAGTGCTTAAGGAAAAACGATCCATAAAGAAAGTTTGGACATTTGGTAGAAACCCAGCCTGT
GACTATCATTTAGGAAACATTTCAAGACTGTCAAATAAGCATTTCCAAATACTACTAGGAGAAGACGGTA
ACCTTTTATTGAATGACATTTCCACTAATGGGACCTGGTTAAATGGGCAAAAAGTCGAGAAGAACAGCAA
TCAGTTACTGTCTCAAGGTGATGAAATAACCGTTGGTGTAGGCGTGGAATCAGATATTTTATCTCTGGTC
ATTTTCATAAACGACAAATTTAAGCAGTGCCTCGAGCAGAACAAAGTTGATCGCTAAGAATTCTGCAGAT
ATCCATCACACTGGCGGCCGCTCGAGCATGCATCTAGAGGGCCCTATTCTATAGTGTCACCTAAATGCTA
GAGCTCGCTGATCAGCCTCGACTGTGCCTTCTAGTTGCCAGCCATCTGTTGTTTGCCCCTCCCCCGTGCC
TTCCTTGACCCTGGAAGGTGCCACTCCCACTGTCCTTTCCTAATAAAATGAGGAAATTGCATCGCATTGT
CTGAGTAGGTGTCATTCTATTCTGGGGGGTGGGGTGGGGCAGGACAGCAAGGGGGAGGATTGGGAAGACA
ATAGCAGGCATGCTGGGGATGCGGTGGGCTCTATGGCTTCTGAGGCGGAAAGAACCAGCTGGGGCTCTAG
GGGGTATCCCC
[124 nt withheld, positions 3792-3915]
C
[91 nt withheld, positions 3917-4007]
A
[49 nt withheld, positions 4009-4057]
CCTTTGACGTTGGAGTCCACGTTCTTT
[37 nt withheld, positions 4085-4121]
ACCCTATCTCGGTCTATTCTTTTGATTTATAAGGGATTTTGCCGATTTCGGCCTATTGGTTAAAAAATGA
GCTGATTTAACAAAAATTTAACGCGAATTAATTCTGTGGAATGTGTGTCAGTTAGGGTGTGGAAAGTCCC
CAGGCTCCCCAGCAGGCAGAAGTATGCAAAGCATGCATCTCAATTAGTCAGCAACCAGGTGTGGAAAGTC
CCCAGGCTCCCCAGCAGGCAGAAGTATGCAAAGCATGCATCTCAATTAGTCAGCAACCATAGTCCCGCCC
CTAACTCCGCCCATCCCGCCCCTAACTCCGCCCAGTTCCGCCCATTCTCCGCCCCATGGCTGACTAATTT
TTTTTATTTATGCAGAGGCCGAGGCCGCCTCTGCCTCTGAGCTATTCCAGAAGTAGTGAGGAGGCTTTTT
TGGAGGCCTAGGCTTTTGCAAAAAGCTCCCGGGAGCTTGTATATCCATTTTCGGATCTGATCAAGAGACA
GGATGAGGATCGTTTCGCATGATTGAACAAGATGGATTGCACGCAGGTTCTCCGGCCGCTTGGGTGGAGA
GGCTATTCGGCTATGACTGGGCACAACAGACAATCGGCTGCTCTGATGCCGCCGTGTTCCGGCTGTCAGC
GCAGGGGCGCCCGGTTCTTTTTGTCAAGACCGACCTGTCCGGTGCCCTGAATGAACTGCAGGACGAGGCA
GCGCGGCTATCGTGGCTGGCCACGACGGGCGTTCCTTGCGCAGCTGTGCTCGACGTTGTCACTGAAGCGG
GAAGGGACTGGCTGCTATTGGGCGAAGTGCCGGGGCAGGATCTCCTGTCATCTCACCTTGCTCCTGCCGA
GAAAGTATCCATCATGGCTGATGCAATGCGGCGGCTGCATACGCTTGATCCGGCTACCTGCCCATTCGAC
CACCAAGCGAAACATCGCATCGAGCGAGCACGTACTCGGATGGAAGCCGGTCTTGTCGATCAGGATGATC
TGGACGAAGAGCATCAGGGGCTCGCGCCAGCCGAACTGTTCGCCAGGCTCAAGGCGCGCATGCCCGACGG
CGAGGATCTCGTCGTGACCCATGGCGATGCCTGCTTGCCGAATATCATGGTGGAAAATGGCCGCTTTTCT
GGATTCATCGACTGTGGCCGGCTGGGTGTGGCGGACCGCTATCAGGACATAGCGTTGGCTACCCGTGATA
TTGCTGAAGAGCTTGGCGGCGAATGGGCTGACCGCTTCCTCGTGCTTTACGGTATCGCCGCTCCCGATTC
GCAGCGCATCGCCTTCTATCGCCTTCTTGACGAGTTCTTCTGAGCGGGACTCTGGGGTTCGAAATGACCG
ACCAAGCGACGCCCAACCTGCCATCACGAGATTTCGATTCCACCGCCGCCTTCTATGAAAGGTTGGGCTT
CGGAATCGTTTTCCGGGACGCCGGCTGGATGATCCTCCAGCGCGGGGATCTCATGCTGGAGTTCTTCGCC
CACCCCAACTTGTTTATTGCAGCTTATAATGGTTACAAATAAAGCAATAGCATCACAAATTTCACAAATA
AAGCATTTTTTTCACTGCATTCTAGTTGTGGTTTGTCCAAACTCATCAATGTATCTTATCATGTCTGTAT
ACCGTCGACCTCTAGCTAGAGCTTGGCGTAATCATGGTCATAGCTGTTTCCTGTGTGAAATTGTTATCCG
CTCACAATTCCACACAACATACGAGCCGGAAGCATAAAGTGTAAAGCCTGGGGTGCCTAATGAGTGAGCT
AACTCACATTAATTGCGTTGCGCTCACTGCCCGCTTTCCAGTCGGGAAACCTGTCGTGCCAGCTGCATTA
ATGAATCGGCCAACGCGCGGGGAGAGGCGGTTTGCGTATTGGGCGCTCTTCCGCTTCCTCGCTCACTGAC
TCGCTGCGCTCGGTCGTTCGGCTGCGGCGAGCGGTATCAGCTCACTCAAAGGCGGTAATACGGTTATCCA
CAGAATCAGGGGATAACGCAGGAAAGAACATGTGAGCAAAAGGCCAGCAAAAGGCCAGGAACCGTAAAAA
GGCCGCGTTGCTGGCGTTTTTCCATAGGCTCCGCCCCCCTGACGAGCATCACAAAAATCGACGCTCAAGT
CAGAGGTGGCGAAACCCGACAGGACTATAAAGATACCAGGCGTTTCCCCCTGGAAGCTCCCTCGTGCGCT
CTCCTGTTCCGACCCTGCCGCTTACCGGATACCTGTCCGCCTTTCTCCCTTCGGGAAGCGTGGCGCTTTC
TCATAGCTCACGCTGTAGGTATCTCAGTTCGGTGTAGGTCGTTCGCTCCAAGCTGGGCTGTGTGCACGAA
CCCCCCGTTCAGCCCGACCGCTGCGCCTTATCCGGTAACTATCGTCTTGAGTCCAACCCGGTAAGACACG
ACTTATCGCCACTGGCAGCAGCCACTGGTAACAGGATTAGCAGAGCGAGGTATGTAGGCGGTGCTACAGA
GTTCTTGAAGTGGTGGCCTAACTACGGCTACACTAGAAGAACAGTATTTGGTATCTGCGCTCTGCTGAAG
CCAGTTACCTTCGGAAAAAGAGTTGGTAGCTCTTGATCCGGCAAACAAACCACCGCTGGTAGCGGTGGTT
TTTTTGTTTGCAAGCAGCAGATTACGCGCAGAAAAAAAGGATCTCAAGAAGATCCTTTGATCTTTTCTAC
GGGGTCTGACGCTCAGTGGAACGAAAACTCACGTTAAGGGATTTTGGTCATGAGATTATCAAAAAGGATC
TTCACCTAGATCCTTTTAAATTAAAAATGAAGTTTTAAATCAATCTAAAGTATATATGAGTAAACTTGGT
CTGACAGTTACCAATGCTTAATCAGTGAGGCACCTATCTCAGCGATCTGTCTATTTCGTTCATCCATAGT
TGCCTGACTCCCCGTCGTGTAGATAACTACGATACGGGAGGGCTTACCATCTGGCCCCAGTGCTGCAATG
ATACCGCGAGACCCACGCTCACCGGCTCCAGATTTATCAGCAATAAACCAGCCAGCCGGAAGGGCCGAGC
GCAGAAGTGGTCCTGCAACTTTATCCGCCTCCATCCAGTCTATTAATTGTTGCCGGGAAGCTAGAGTAAG
TAGTTCGCCAGTTAATAGTTTGCGCAACGTTGTTGCCATTGCTACAGGCATCGTGGTGTCACGCTCGTCG
TTTGGTATGGCTTCATTCAGCTCCGGTTCCCAACGATCAAGGCGAGTTACATGATCCCCCATGTTGTGCA
AAAAAGCGGTTAGCTCCTTCGGTCCTCCGATCGTTGTCAGAAGTAAGTTGGCCGCAGTGTTATCACTCAT
GGTTATGGCAGCACTGCATAATTCTCTTACTGTCATGCCATCCGTAAGATGCTTTTCTGTGACTGGTGAG
TACTCAACCAAGTCATTCTGAGAATAGTGTATGCGGCGACCGAGTTGCTCTTGCCCGGCGTCAATACGGG
ATAATACCGCGCCACATAGCAGAACTTTAAAAGTGCTCATCATTGGAAAACGTTCTTCGGGGCGAAAACT
CTCAAGGATCTTACCGCTGTTGAGATCCAGTTCGATGTAACCCACTCGTGCACCCAACTGATCTTCAGCA
TCTTTTACTTTCACCAGCGTTTCTGGGTGAGCAAAAACAGGAAGGCAAAATGCCGCAAAAAAGGGAATAA
GGGCGACACGGAAATGTTGAATACTCATACTCTTCCTTTTTCAATATTATTGAAGCATTTATCAGGGTTA
TTGTCTCATGAGCGGATACATATTTGAATGTATTTAGAAAAATAAACAAATAGGGGTTCCGCGCACATTT
CCCCGAAAAGTGCCACCTGACGTC
